LOCUS       pcDNA3.1_Dendra.txt.xdna 7019 bp DNA circular 10/19/2017
DEFINITION
ACCESSION
VERSION
SOURCE
  ORGANISM
COMMENT     Serial Cloner Genbank Format
COMMENT     SerialCloner_Type=DNA
COMMENT     SerialCloner_Comments=
COMMENT     SerialCloner_Ends=0,0,,0,
FEATURES             Location/Qualifiers
     primer_bind     complement(2280..2300)
                     /label=M13-rev
                     /SerialCloner_Color=&h008B8B
                     /SerialCloner_Show=True
                     /SerialCloner_Protect=False
                     /SerialCloner_Arrow=True
     primer_bind     5301..5320
                     /label=T7
                     /SerialCloner_Color=&h008B8B
                     /SerialCloner_Show=True
                     /SerialCloner_Protect=False
                     /SerialCloner_Arrow=True
     misc_binding    complement(2306..2328)
                     /label=LacO
                     /SerialCloner_Color=&h6495ED
                     /SerialCloner_Show=True
                     /SerialCloner_Protect=False
                     /SerialCloner_Arrow=True
     CDS             complement(3445..4104)
                     /label=AmpR
                     /SerialCloner_Color=&h8FBC8F
                     /SerialCloner_Show=True
                     /SerialCloner_Protect=False
                     /SerialCloner_Arrow=True
     CDS             1149..1940
                     /label=Kan/neoR
                     /SerialCloner_Color=&h8FBC8F
                     /SerialCloner_Show=True
                     /SerialCloner_Protect=False
                     /SerialCloner_Arrow=True
     Promoter        complement(4344..4372)
                     /label=Amp prom
                     /SerialCloner_Color=&h4682B4
                     /SerialCloner_Show=True
                     /SerialCloner_Protect=False
                     /SerialCloner_Arrow=True
     Promoter        complement(2333..2362)
                     /label=lac
                     /SerialCloner_Color=&h4682B4
                     /SerialCloner_Show=True
                     /SerialCloner_Protect=False
                     /SerialCloner_Arrow=True
     misc_feature    930..1007
                     /label=SV40 ORI
                     /SerialCloner_Color=&h4682B4
                     /SerialCloner_Show=True
                     /SerialCloner_Protect=False
                     /SerialCloner_Arrow=True
     terminator      35..262
                     /label=bGH PA
                     /SerialCloner_Color=&hFF8000
                     /SerialCloner_Show=True
                     /SerialCloner_Protect=False
                     /SerialCloner_Arrow=True
     misc_feature    6327..7019
                     /label=Dendra
                     /SerialCloner_Color=&h00FF00
                     /SerialCloner_Show=True
                     /SerialCloner_Protect=True
                     /SerialCloner_Arrow=True
ORIGIN
        1 TCTAGAGGGC CCGTTTAAAC CCGCTGATCA GCCTCGACTG TGCCTTCTAG TTGCCAGCCA
       61 TCTGTTGTTT GCCCCTCCCC CGTGCCTTCC TTGACCCTGG AAGGTGCCAC TCCCACTGTC
      121 CTTTCCTAAT AAAATGAGGA AATTGCATCG CATTGTCTGA GTAGGTGTCA TTCTATTCTG
      181 GGGGGTGGGG TGGGGCAGGA CAGCAAGGGG GAGGATTGGG AAGACAATAG CAGGCATGCT
      241 GGGGATGCGG TGGGCTCTAT GGCTTCTGAG GCGGAAAGAA CCAGCTGGGG CTCTAGGGGG
      301 TATCCCCNNN NNNNNNNNNN NNNNNNNNNN NNNNNNNNNN NNNNNNNNNN NNNNNNNNNN
      361 NNNNNNNNNN NNNNNNNNNN NNNNNNNNNN NNNNNNNNNN NNNNNNNNNN NNNNNNNNNN
      421 NNNNNNNNNN NCNNNNNNNN NNNNNNNNNN NNNNNNNNNN NNNNNNNNNN NNNNNNNNNN
      481 NNNNNNNNNN NNNNNNNNNN NNNNNNNNNN NNNNNNNNNN NNNANNNNNN NNNNNNNNNN
      541 NNNNNNNNNN NNNNNNNNNN NNNNNNNNNN NNNCCTTTGA CGTTGGAGTC CACGTTCTTT
      601 NNNNNNNNNN NNNNNNNNNN NNNNNNNNNN NNNNNNNACC CTATCTCGGT CTATTCTTTT
      661 GATTTATAAG GGATTTTGCC GATTTCGGCC TATTGGTTAA AAAATGAGCT GATTTAACAA
      721 AAATTTAACG CGAATTAATT CTGTGGAATG TGTGTCAGTT AGGGTGTGGA AAGTCCCCAG
      781 GCTCCCCAGC AGGCAGAAGT ATGCAAAGCA TGCATCTCAA TTAGTCAGCA ACCAGGTGTG
      841 GAAAGTCCCC AGGCTCCCCA GCAGGCAGAA GTATGCAAAG CATGCATCTC AATTAGTCAG
      901 CAACCATAGT CCCGCCCCTA ACTCCGCCCA TCCCGCCCCT AACTCCGCCC AGTTCCGCCC
      961 ATTCTCCGCC CCATGGCTGA CTAATTTTTT TTATTTATGC AGAGGCCGAG GCCGCCTCTG
     1021 CCTCTGAGCT ATTCCAGAAG TAGTGAGGAG GCTTTTTTGG AGGCCTAGGC TTTTGCAAAA
     1081 AGCTCCCGGG AGCTTGTATA TCCATTTTCG GATCTGATCA AGAGACAGGA TGAGGATCGT
     1141 TTCGCATGAT TGAACAAGAT GGATTGCACG CAGGTTCTCC GGCCGCTTGG GTGGAGAGGC
     1201 TATTCGGCTA TGACTGGGCA CAACAGACAA TCGGCTGCTC TGATGCCGCC GTGTTCCGGC
     1261 TGTCAGCGCA GGGGCGCCCG GTTCTTTTTG TCAAGACCGA CCTGTCCGGT GCCCTGAATG
     1321 AACTGCAGGA CGAGGCAGCG CGGCTATCGT GGCTGGCCAC GACGGGCGTT CCTTGCGCAG
     1381 CTGTGCTCGA CGTTGTCACT GAAGCGGGAA GGGACTGGCT GCTATTGGGC GAAGTGCCGG
     1441 GGCAGGATCT CCTGTCATCT CACCTTGCTC CTGCCGAGAA AGTATCCATC ATGGCTGATG
     1501 CAATGCGGCG GCTGCATACG CTTGATCCGG CTACCTGCCC ATTCGACCAC CAAGCGAAAC
     1561 ATCGCATCGA GCGAGCACGT ACTCGGATGG AAGCCGGTCT TGTCGATCAG GATGATCTGG
     1621 ACGAAGAGCA TCAGGGGCTC GCGCCAGCCG AACTGTTCGC CAGGCTCAAG GCGCGCATGC
     1681 CCGACGGCGA GGATCTCGTC GTGACCCATG GCGATGCCTG CTTGCCGAAT ATCATGGTGG
     1741 AAAATGGCCG CTTTTCTGGA TTCATCGACT GTGGCCGGCT GGGTGTGGCG GACCGCTATC
     1801 AGGACATAGC GTTGGCTACC CGTGATATTG CTGAAGAGCT TGGCGGCGAA TGGGCTGACC
     1861 GCTTCCTCGT GCTTTACGGT ATCGCCGCTC CCGATTCGCA GCGCATCGCC TTCTATCGCC
     1921 TTCTTGACGA GTTCTTCTGA GCGGGACTCT GGGGTTCGAA ATGACCGACC AAGCGACGCC
     1981 CAACCTGCCA TCACGAGATT TCGATTCCAC CGCCGCCTTC TATGAAAGGT TGGGCTTCGG
     2041 AATCGTTTTC CGGGACGCCG GCTGGATGAT CCTCCAGCGC GGGGATCTCA TGCTGGAGTT
     2101 CTTCGCCCAC CCCAACTTGT TTATTGCAGC TTATAATGGT TACAAATAAA GCAATAGCAT
     2161 CACAAATTTC ACAAATAAAG CATTTTTTTC ACTGCATTCT AGTTGTGGTT TGTCCAAACT
     2221 CATCAATGTA TCTTATCATG TCTGTATACC GTCGACCTCT AGCTAGAGCT TGGCGTAATC
     2281 ATGGTCATAG CTGTTTCCTG TGTGAAATTG TTATCCGCTC ACAATTCCAC ACAACATACG
     2341 AGCCGGAAGC ATAAAGTGTA AAGCCTGGGG TGCCTAATGA GTGAGCTAAC TCACATTAAT
     2401 TGCGTTGCGC TCACTGCCCG CTTTCCAGTC GGGAAACCTG TCGTGCCAGC TGCATTAATG
     2461 AATCGGCCAA CGCGCGGGGA GAGGCGGTTT GCGTATTGGG CGCTCTTCCG CTTCCTCGCT
     2521 CACTGACTCG CTGCGCTCGG TCGTTCGGCT GCGGCGAGCG GTATCAGCTC ACTCAAAGGC
     2581 GGTAATACGG TTATCCACAG AATCAGGGGA TAACGCAGGA AAGAACATGT GAGCAAAAGG
     2641 CCAGCAAAAG GCCAGGAACC GTAAAAAGGC CGCGTTGCTG GCGTTTTTCC ATAGGCTCCG
     2701 CCCCCCTGAC GAGCATCACA AAAATCGACG CTCAAGTCAG AGGTGGCGAA ACCCGACAGG
     2761 ACTATAAAGA TACCAGGCGT TTCCCCCTGG AAGCTCCCTC GTGCGCTCTC CTGTTCCGAC
     2821 CCTGCCGCTT ACCGGATACC TGTCCGCCTT TCTCCCTTCG GGAAGCGTGG CGCTTTCTCA
     2881 TAGCTCACGC TGTAGGTATC TCAGTTCGGT GTAGGTCGTT CGCTCCAAGC TGGGCTGTGT
     2941 GCACGAACCC CCCGTTCAGC CCGACCGCTG CGCCTTATCC GGTAACTATC GTCTTGAGTC
     3001 CAACCCGGTA AGACACGACT TATCGCCACT GGCAGCAGCC ACTGGTAACA GGATTAGCAG
     3061 AGCGAGGTAT GTAGGCGGTG CTACAGAGTT CTTGAAGTGG TGGCCTAACT ACGGCTACAC
     3121 TAGAAGAACA GTATTTGGTA TCTGCGCTCT GCTGAAGCCA GTTACCTTCG GAAAAAGAGT
     3181 TGGTAGCTCT TGATCCGGCA AACAAACCAC CGCTGGTAGC GGTTTTTTTG TTTGCAAGCA
     3241 GCAGATTACG CGCAGAAAAA AAGGATCTCA AGAAGATCCT TTGATCTTTT CTACGGGGTC
     3301 TGACGCTCAG TGGAACGAAA ACTCACGTTA AGGGATTTTG GTCATGAGAT TATCAAAAAG
     3361 GATCTTCACC TAGATCCTTT TAAATTAAAA ATGAAGTTTT AAATCAATCT AAAGTATATA
     3421 TGAGTAAACT TGGTCTGACA GTTACCAATG CTTAATCAGT GAGGCACCTA TCTCAGCGAT
     3481 CTGTCTATTT CGTTCATCCA TAGTTGCCTG ACTCCCCGTC GTGTAGATAA CTACGATACG
     3541 GGAGGGCTTA CCATCTGGCC CCAGTGCTGC AATGATACCG CGAGACCCAC GCTCACCGGC
     3601 TCCAGATTTA TCAGCAATAA ACCAGCCAGC CGGAAGGGCC GAGCGCAGAA GTGGTCCTGC
     3661 AACTTTATCC GCCTCCATCC AGTCTATTAA TTGTTGCCGG GAAGCTAGAG TAAGTAGTTC
     3721 GCCAGTTAAT AGTTTGCGCA ACGTTGTTGC CATTGCTACA GGCATCGTGG TGTCACGCTC
     3781 GTCGTTTGGT ATGGCTTCAT TCAGCTCCGG TTCCCAACGA TCAAGGCGAG TTACATGATC
     3841 CCCCATGTTG TGCAAAAAAG CGGTTAGCTC CTTCGGTCCT CCGATCGTTG TCAGAAGTAA
     3901 GTTGGCCGCA GTGTTATCAC TCATGGTTAT GGCAGCACTG CATAATTCTC TTACTGTCAT
     3961 GCCATCCGTA AGATGCTTTT CTGTGACTGG TGAGTACTCA ACCAAGTCAT TCTGAGAATA
     4021 GTGTATGCGG CGACCGAGTT GCTCTTGCCC GGCGTCAATA CGGGATAATA CCGCGCCACA
     4081 TAGCAGAACT TTAAAAGTGC TCATCATTGG AAAACGTTCT TCGGGGCGAA AACTCTCAAG
     4141 GATCTTACCG CTGTTGAGAT CCAGTTCGAT GTAACCCACT CGTGCACCCA ACTGATCTTC
     4201 AGCATCTTTT ACTTTCACCA GCGTTTCTGG GTGAGCAAAA ACAGGAAGGC AAAATGCCGC
     4261 AAAAAAGGGA ATAAGGGCGA CACGGAAATG TTGAATACTC ATACTCTTCC TTTTTCAATA
     4321 TTATTGAAGC ATTTATCAGG GTTATTGTCT CATGAGCGGA TACATATTTG AATGTATTTA
     4381 GAAAAATAAA CAAATAGGGG TTCCGCGCAC ATTTCCCCGA AAAGTGCCAC CTGACGTCGA
     4441 CGGATCGGGA GATCTCCCGA TCCCCTATGG TGCACTCTCA GTACAATCTG CTCTGATGCC
     4501 GCATAGTTAA GCCAGTATCT GCTCCCTGCT TGTGTGTTGG AGGTCGCTGA GTAGTGCGCG
     4561 AGCAAAATTT AAGCTACAAC AAGGCAAGGC TTGACCGACA ATTGCATGAA GAATCTGCTT
     4621 AGGGTTAGGC GTTTTGCGCT GCTTCGCGAT GTACGGGCCA GATATACGCG TTGACATTGA
     4681 TTATTGACTA GTTATTAATA GTAATCAATT ACGGGGTCAT TAGTTCATAG CCCATATATG
     4741 GAGTTCCGCG TTACATAACT TACGGTAAAT GGCCCGCCTG GCTGACCGCC CAACGACCCC
     4801 CGCCCATTGA CGTCAATAAT GACGTATGTT CCCATAGTAA CGCCAATAGG GACTTTCCAT
     4861 TGACGTCAAT GGGTGGAGTA TTTACGGTAA ACTGCCCACT TGGCAGTACA TCAAGTGTAT
     4921 CATATGCCAA GTACGCCCCC TATTGACGTC AATGACGGTA AATGGCCCGC CTGGCATTAT
     4981 GCCCAGTACA TGACCTTATG GGACTTTCCT ACTTGGCAGT ACATCTACGT ATTAGTCATC
     5041 GCTATTACCA TGGTGATGCG GTTTTGGCAG TACATCAATG GGCGTGGATA GCGGTTTGAC
     5101 TCACGGGGAT TTCCAAGTCT CCACCCCATT GACGTCAATG GGAGTTTGTT TTGGCACCAA
     5161 AATCAACGGG ACTTTCCAAA ATGTCGTAAC AACTCCGCCC CATTGACGCA AATGGGCGGT
     5221 AGGCGTGTAC GGTGGGAGGT CTATATAAGC AGAGCTCTCT GGCTAACTAG AGAACCCACT
     5281 GCTTACTGGC TTATCGAAAT TAATACGACT CACTATAGGG AGACCCAAGC TGGCTAGCGT
     5341 TTAAACTTAA GCTTGCCACC ATGGATGAGG AAATCGCTGC CCTGGTCGTT GACAACGGCT
     5401 CCGGTATGTG CAAAGCCGGT TTTGCTGGAG ATGATGCCCC TCGTGCTGTT TTCCCCTCCA
     5461 TTGTTGGACG ACCCAGACAT CAGGTACATT TAATAAACCA TCCTAATAAC ATGTTAATCA
     5521 TATTGAACCA CATTAAACTC TCATTTGTGC ATTTTACATC TTTTAAAACC GATTTATATT
     5581 CGTTTTTAGA TAATGAAGTT TATTAAAGTG TTAATTCACA GCTTTATTGC CTGTTTTGAG
     5641 AATCTGCTTG CATAAGTGAT TTTTAAACTT GATCTGATTC TCGTTTGTTT CGAAGTTCTT
     5701 CAGCTTTGAA AGTCAGATCT TCATTCACAG CCATGCCATA GTTTTAGGAT ACAGTATAAG
     5761 TAGACGAATT GGGATGCATC GTAGATTTTA TGCTGTGTTT GTTATGGTTT TTCAGTGGTA
     5821 GAGATTTTCA GAGTATTATT AGGGTTATAG TCAGTGTCAG GTTTATTTAT CGTCAGCGTG
     5881 ATGGGCAAAA AACAGCTGGC AGTACGGGCT ATGTCTTCGT CTAGAAGAAG ACAAAGCCAA
     5941 CTGCTGTTAC TCTCGCCCAG AAATCTGCGC CAACATGGAC ACACCCAGTG GAGCAAGCCA
     6001 TCTGATTTTC ATGGTCAGAT TGTAAAGAAG CAATTACTCT TGGACAGTTT AAGCAGAAAA
     6061 GCCACCAAGT CAAGTCACTG GTCATATGAT GAACTCGAAG ATCTAATAAA AGTTAATTTA
     6121 AGCGTTCATT ACAATAAATT CAAGTGAATC TGTTTTAAGC TAGCCTTTAA CGTTTTTAAA
     6181 TTCCTTCAAA CAAATTGGAT CCTCTTTGCA GTTCCTCATT TCTCGGTGAG CTGGTGCTTT
     6241 AATCCCTTTA CTTTTTCTTC CTCTAGGGAG TGATGGTTGG CATGGGACGA ATTAATTCCT
     6301 GCAGCCCGGG GGTACCGGTC GCCACCATGA ACACCCCGGG AATTAACCTG ATCAAGGAGG
     6361 ACATGCGCGT GAAGGTGCAC ATGGAGGGCA ACGTGAACGG CCACGCCTTC GTGATCGAGG
     6421 GCGAGGGCAA GGGCAAGCCC TACGAGGGCA CCCAGACCGC CAACCTGACC GTGAAGGAGG
     6481 GCGCCCCCCT GCCCTTCAGC TACGACATCC TGACCACCGC CGTGCACTAC GGCAACCGGG
     6541 TGTTCACCAA GTACCCCGAG GACATCCCCG ACTACTTCAA GCAGAGCTTC CCCGAGGGCT
     6601 ACAGCTGGGA GCGCACCATG ACCTTCGAGG ACAAGGGCAT CTGCACCATC CGCAGCGACA
     6661 TCAGCCTGGA GGGCGACTGC TTCTTCCAGA ACGTGCGCTT CAAGGGCACC AACTTCCCCC
     6721 CCAACGGCCC CGTGATGCAG AAGAAAACCC TGAAGTGGGA GCCCAGCACC GAGAAGCTGC
     6781 ACGTGCGCGA CGGCCTGCTG GTGGGCAACA TCAACATGGC CCTGCTGCTG GAGGGCGGCG
     6841 GCCACTACCT GTGCGACTTC AAGACCACCT ACAAGGCCAA GAAGGTGGTG CAGCTGCCCG
     6901 ACGCCCACTT CGTGGACCAC CGCATCGAGA TCCTGGGCAA CGACAGCGAC TACAACAAGG
     6961 TGAAGCTGTA CGAGCACGCC GTGGCCCGCT ACAGCCCCCT GCCCAGCCAG GTGTGGTAA
//
