>Addgene plasmid #103967 | pcDNA3.1 Dendra2 | addgene full sequence | sequence record 199008 | Addgene NGS Result
CTGTGCCTTCTAGTTGCCAGCCATCTGTTGTTTGCCCCTCCCCCGTGCCTTCCTTGACCCTGGAAGGTGC
CACTCCCACTGTCCTTTCCTAATAAAATGAGGAAATTGCATCGCATTGTCTGAGTAGGTGTCATTCTATT
CTGGGGGGTGGGGTGGGGCAGGACAGCAAGGGGGAGGATTGGGAAGACAATAGCAGGCATGCTGGGGATG
CGGTGGGCTCTATGGCTTCTGAGGCGGAAAGAACCAGCTGGGGCTCTAGGGGGTATCCCC
[124 nt withheld, positions 271-394]
C
[91 nt withheld, positions 396-486]
A
[49 nt withheld, positions 488-536]
CCTTTGACGTTGGAGTCCACGTTCTTT
[37 nt withheld, positions 564-600]
ACCCTATCTCGGTCTATTCTTTTGATTTATAAGGGATTTTGCCGATTTCGGCCTATTGGTTAAAAAATGA
GCTGATTTAACAAAAATTTAACGCGAATTAATTCTGTGGAATGTGTGTCAGTTAGGGTGTGGAAAGTCCC
CAGGCTCCCCAGCAGGCAGAAGTATGCAAAGCATGCATCTCAATTAGTCAGCAACCAGGTGTGGAAAGTC
CCCAGGCTCCCCAGCAGGCAGAAGTATGCAAAGCATGCATCTCAATTAGTCAGCAACCATAGTCCCGCCC
CTAACTCCGCCCATCCCGCCCCTAACTCCGCCCAGTTCCGCCCATTCTCCGCCCCATGGCTGACTAATTT
TTTTTATTTATGCAGAGGCCGAGGCCGCCTCTGCCTCTGAGCTATTCCAGAAGTAGTGAGGAGGCTTTTT
TGGAGGCCTAGGCTTTTGCAAAAAGCTCCCGGGAGCTTGTATATCCATTTTCGGATCTGATCAAGAGACA
GGATGAGGATCGTTTCGCATGATTGAACAAGATGGATTGCACGCAGGTTCTCCGGCCGCTTGGGTGGAGA
GGCTATTCGGCTATGACTGGGCACAACAGACAATCGGCTGCTCTGATGCCGCCGTGTTCCGGCTGTCAGC
GCAGGGGCGCCCGGTTCTTTTTGTCAAGACCGACCTGTCCGGTGCCCTGAATGAACTGCAGGACGAGGCA
GCGCGGCTATCGTGGCTGGCCACGACGGGCGTTCCTTGCGCAGCTGTGCTCGACGTTGTCACTGAAGCGG
GAAGGGACTGGCTGCTATTGGGCGAAGTGCCGGGGCAGGATCTCCTGTCATCTCACCTTGCTCCTGCCGA
GAAAGTATCCATCATGGCTGATGCAATGCGGCGGCTGCATACGCTTGATCCGGCTACCTGCCCATTCGAC
CACCAAGCGAAACATCGCATCGAGCGAGCACGTACTCGGATGGAAGCCGGTCTTGTCGATCAGGATGATC
TGGACGAAGAGCATCAGGGGCTCGCGCCAGCCGAACTGTTCGCCAGGCTCAAGGCGCGCATGCCCGACGG
CGAGGATCTCGTCGTGACCCATGGCGATGCCTGCTTGCCGAATATCATGGTGGAAAATGGCCGCTTTTCT
GGATTCATCGACTGTGGCCGGCTGGGTGTGGCGGACCGCTATCAGGACATAGCGTTGGCTACCCGTGATA
TTGCTGAAGAGCTTGGCGGCGAATGGGCTGACCGCTTCCTCGTGCTTTACGGTATCGCCGCTCCCGATTC
GCAGCGCATCGCCTTCTATCGCCTTCTTGACGAGTTCTTCTGAGCGGGACTCTGGGGTTCGAAATGACCG
ACCAAGCGACGCCCAACCTGCCATCACGAGATTTCGATTCCACCGCCGCCTTCTATGAAAGGTTGGGCTT
CGGAATCGTTTTCCGGGACGCCGGCTGGATGATCCTCCAGCGCGGGGATCTCATGCTGGAGTTCTTCGCC
CACCCCAACTTGTTTATTGCAGCTTATAATGGTTACAAATAAAGCAATAGCATCACAAATTTCACAAATA
AAGCATTTTTTTCACTGCATTCTAGTTGTGGTTTGTCCAAACTCATCAATGTATCTTATCATGTCTGTAT
ACCGTCGACCTCTAGCTAGAGCTTGGCGTAATCATGGTCATAGCTGTTTCCTGTGTGAAATTGTTATCCG
CTCACAATTCCACACAACATACGAGCCGGAAGCATAAAGTGTAAAGCCTGGGGTGCCTAATGAGTGAGCT
AACTCACATTAATTGCGTTGCGCTCACTGCCCGCTTTCCAGTCGGGAAACCTGTCGTGCCAGCTGCATTA
ATGAATCGGCCAACGCGCGGGGAGAGGCGGTTTGCGTATTGGGCGCTCTTCCGCTTCCTCGCTCACTGAC
TCGCTGCGCTCGGTCGTTCGGCTGCGGCGAGCGGTATCAGCTCACTCAAAGGCGGTAATACGGTTATCCA
CAGAATCAGGGGATAACGCAGGAAAGAACATGTGAGCAAAAGGCCAGCAAAAGGCCAGGAACCGTAAAAA
GGCCGCGTTGCTGGCGTTTTTCCATAGGCTCCGCCCCCCTGACGAGCATCACAAAAATCGACGCTCAAGT
CAGAGGTGGCGAAACCCGACAGGACTATAAAGATACCAGGCGTTTCCCCCTGGAAGCTCCCTCGTGCGCT
CTCCTGTTCCGACCCTGCCGCTTACCGGATACCTGTCCGCCTTTCTCCCTTCGGGAAGCGTGGCGCTTTC
TCATAGCTCACGCTGTAGGTATCTCAGTTCGGTGTAGGTCGTTCGCTCCAAGCTGGGCTGTGTGCACGAA
CCCCCCGTTCAGCCCGACCGCTGCGCCTTATCCGGTAACTATCGTCTTGAGTCCAACCCGGTAAGACACG
ACTTATCGCCACTGGCAGCAGCCACTGGTAACAGGATTAGCAGAGCGAGGTATGTAGGCGGTGCTACAGA
GTTCTTGAAGTGGTGGCCTAACTACGGCTACACTAGAAGAACAGTATTTGGTATCTGCGCTCTGCTGAAG
CCAGTTACCTTCGGAAAAAGAGTTGGTAGCTCTTGATCCGGCAAACAAACCACCGCTGGTAGCGGTGGTT
TTTTTGTTTGCAAGCAGCAGATTACGCGCAGAAAAAAAGGATCTCAAGAAGATCCTTTGATCTTTTCTAC
GGGGTCTGACGCTCAGTGGAACGAAAACTCACGTTAAGGGATTTTGGTCATGAGATTATCAAAAAGGATC
TTCACCTAGATCCTTTTAAATTAAAAATGAAGTTTTAAATCAATCTAAAGTATATATGAGTAAACTTGGT
CTGACAGTTACCAATGCTTAATCAGTGAGGCACCTATCTCAGCGATCTGTCTATTTCGTTCATCCATAGT
TGCCTGACTCCCCGTCGTGTAGATAACTACGATACGGGAGGGCTTACCATCTGGCCCCAGTGCTGCAATG
ATACCGCGAGACCCACGCTCACCGGCTCCAGATTTATCAGCAATAAACCAGCCAGCCGGAAGGGCCGAGC
GCAGAAGTGGTCCTGCAACTTTATCCGCCTCCATCCAGTCTATTAATTGTTGCCGGGAAGCTAGAGTAAG
TAGTTCGCCAGTTAATAGTTTGCGCAACGTTGTTGCCATTGCTACAGGCATCGTGGTGTCACGCTCGTCG
TTTGGTATGGCTTCATTCAGCTCCGGTTCCCAACGATCAAGGCGAGTTACATGATCCCCCATGTTGTGCA
AAAAAGCGGTTAGCTCCTTCGGTCCTCCGATCGTTGTCAGAAGTAAGTTGGCCGCAGTGTTATCACTCAT
GGTTATGGCAGCACTGCATAATTCTCTTACTGTCATGCCATCCGTAAGATGCTTTTCTGTGACTGGTGAG
TACTCAACCAAGTCATTCTGAGAATAGTGTATGCGGCGACCGAGTTGCTCTTGCCCGGCGTCAATACGGG
ATAATACCGCGCCACATAGCAGAACTTTAAAAGTGCTCATCATTGGAAAACGTTCTTCGGGGCGAAAACT
CTCAAGGATCTTACCGCTGTTGAGATCCAGTTCGATGTAACCCACTCGTGCACCCAACTGATCTTCAGCA
TCTTTTACTTTCACCAGCGTTTCTGGGTGAGCAAAAACAGGAAGGCAAAATGCCGCAAAAAAGGGAATAA
GGGCGACACGGAAATGTTGAATACTCATACTCTTCCTTTTTCAATATTATTGAAGCATTTATCAGGGTTA
TTGTCTCATGAGCGGATACATATTTGAATGTATTTAGAAAAATAAACAAATAGGGGTTCCGCGCACATTT
CCCCGAAAAGTGCCACCTGACGTCGACGGATCGGGAGATCTCCCGATCCCCTATGGTGCACTCTCAGTAC
AATCTGCTCTGATGCCGCATAGTTAAGCCAGTATCTGCTCCCTGCTTGTGTGTTGGAGGTCGCTGAGTAG
TGCGCGAGCAAAATTTAAGCTACAACAAGGCAAGGCTTGACCGACAATTGCATGAAGAATCTGCTTAGGG
TTAGGCGTTTTGCGCTGCTTCGCGATGTACGGGCCAGATATACGCGTTGACATTGATTATTGACTAGTTA
TTAATAGTAATCAATTACGGGGTCATTAGTTCATAGCCCATATATGGAGTTCCGCGTTACATAACTTACG
GTAAATGGCCCGCCTGGCTGACCGCCCAACGACCCCCGCCCATTGACGTCAATAATGACGTATGTTCCCA
TAGTAACGCCAATAGGGACTTTCCATTGACGTCAATGGGTGGAGTATTTACGGTAAACTGCCCACTTGGC
AGTACATCAAGTGTATCATATGCCAAGTACGCCCCCTATTGACGTCAATGACGGTAAATGGCCCGCCTGG
CATTATGCCCAGTACATGACCTTATGGGACTTTCCTACTTGGCAGTACATCTACGTATTAGTCATCGCTA
TTACCATGGTGATGCGGTTTTGGCAGTACATCAATGGGCGTGGATAGCGGTTTGACTCACGGGGATTTCC
AAGTCTCCACCCCATTGACGTCAATGGGAGTTTGTTTTGGCACCAAAATCAACGGGACTTTCCAAAATGT
CGTAACAACTCCGCCCCATTGACGCAAATGGGCGGTAGGCGTGTACGGTGGGAGGTCTATATAAGCAGAG
CTCTCTGGCTAACTAGAGAACCCACTGCTTACTGGCTTATCGAAATTAATACGACTCACTATAGGGAGAC
CCAAGCTGGCTAGCGTTTAAACTTAAGCTTGCCACCATGGATGAGGAAATCGCTGCCCTGGTCGTTGACA
ACGGCTCCGGTATGTGCAAAGCCGGTTTTGCTGGAGATGATGCCCCTCGTGCTGTTTTCCCCTCCATTGT
TGGACGACCCAGACATCAGGTACATTTAATAAACCATCCTAATAACATGTTAATCATATTGAACCACATT
AAACTCTCATTTGTGCATTTTACATCTTTTAAAACCGATTTATATTCGTTTTTAGATAATGAAGTTTATT
AAAGTGTTAATTCACAGCTTTATTGCTTGTTTTGAGAATCTGCTTGCATAAGTGATTTTTAAACTTGATC
TGATTTTCGTTTGTTTCGAAGTTCTTCAGCTTTGAAAGTCAGATCTTCAATTCACAGCCATGCCATAGTT
TTAGGATACAGTATAAGTAGACGAATTGGGATGCATCGTAGATTTTATGCTGTGTTTGTTATGGTTTTTC
AGTGGTAGAGATTTTCAGAGTATTATTAGGGTTATAGTCAGTGTCAGGTTTATTTATCGTCAGCGTGATG
GGCAAAAAACAGCTGGCAGTACGGGCTATGTCTTCGTCTAGAAGAAGACAAAGCCAACTGCTGTTACTCT
CGCCCAGAAATCTGCGCCAACATGGACACACCCAGTGGAGCAAGCCATCTGATTTTCATGGTCAGATTGT
AAAGAAGCAATTACTCTTGGACAGTTTAAGCAGAAAAGCCACCAAGTCAAGTCACTGGTCATATGATGAA
CTCGAAGATCTAATAAAAGTTAATTTAAGCGTTCATTACAATAAATTCAAGTGAATCTGTTTTAAGCTAG
CCTTTAACGTTTTTAAATTCCTTCAAACAAATTAGTTCCTCTTTGCAGTTCCTCATTTCTCGGTGAGCTG
GTGCTTTAATCCCTTTACTTTTTCTTCCTCTAGGGAGTGATGGTTGGCATGGGACGAATTAATTCCTGCA
GCCCGGGGGTACCGGTCGCCACCATGAACACCCCGGGAATTAACCTGATCAAGGAGGACATGCGCGTGAA
GGTGCACATGGAGGGCAACGTGAACGGCCACGCCTTCGTGATCGAGGGCGAGGGCAAGGGCAAGCCCTAC
GAGGGCACCCAGACCGCCAACCTGACCGTGAAGGAGGGCGCCCCCCTGCCCTTCAGCTACGACATCCTGA
CCACCGCCGTGCACTACGGCAACCGGGTGTTCACCAAGTACCCCGAGGACATCCCCGACTACTTCAAGCA
GAGCTTCCCCGAGGGCTACAGCTGGGAGCGCACCATGACCTTCGAGGACAAGGGCATCTGCACCATCCGC
AGCGACATCAGCCTGGAGGGCGACTGCTTCTTCCAGAACGTGCGCTTCAAGGGCACCAACTTCCCCCCCA
ACGGCCCCGTGATGCAGAAGAAAACCCTGAAGTGGGAGCCCAGCACCGAGAAGCTGCACGTGCGCGACGG
CCTGCTGGTGGGCAACATCAACATGGCCCTGCTGCTGGAGGGCGGCGGCCACTACCTGTGCGACTTCAAG
ACCACCTACAAGGCCAAGAAGGTGGTGCAGCTGCCCGACGCCCACTTCGTGGACCACCGCATCGAGATCC
TGGGCAACGACAGCGACTACAACAAGGTGAAGCTGTACGAGCACGCCGTGGCCCGCTACAGCCCCCTGCC
CAGCCAGGTGTGGTAATCTAGAGGGCCCGTTTAAACCCGCTGATCAGCCTCGA
Features (pLannotate 1.2.2; 22 found; start..end, strand, type, name):
      1..225     +  polyA_signal   bGH poly(A) signal: bovine growth hormone polyadenylation signal
    229..250     +  promoter       SV40 promoter (fragment): SV40 enhancer and early promoter
    271..699     +  rep_origin     f1 ori (sequence partly withheld): f1 bacteriophage origin of replication; arrow indicates direction of (+) strand synthesis
    713..1042    +  promoter       SV40 promoter: SV40 enhancer and early promoter
   1109..1900    +  CDS            neo: KKA2_KLEPN - Also known as kan, nptII. Experimental evidence at protein level: Swiss-Prot protein existence level 1. Resistance to kanamycin, neomycin, paromomycin, ribostamycin, butirosin and gentamicin B. From Klebsiella pneumoniae.
   1924..2082    +  CDS            ble (fragment): BLE_KLEPN - Experimental evidence at protein level: Swiss-Prot protein existence level 1. Binding protein with a strong affinity to the bleomycin family of antibiotics. Binds to CL990; an antimitotic-antibiotic compound. From Klebsiella pneumoniae.
   2077..2198    +  polyA_signal   SV40 poly(A) signal: SV40 polyadenylation signal
   2271..2287    -  protein_bind   lac operator: The lac repressor binds to the lac operator to inhibit transcription in E. coli. This inhibition can be relieved by adding lactose or isopropyl-β-D-thiogalactopyranoside (IPTG). lac repressor encoded by lacI
   2295..2325    -  promoter       lac promoter: promoter for the E. coli lac operon
   2340..2361    -  protein_bind   CAP binding site: CAP binding activates transcription in the presence of cAMP. E. coli catabolite activator protein
   2374..2466    -  CDS            lacI (fragment): lac repressor; lacI; The lac repressor binds to the lac operator to inhibit transcription in E. coli. This inhibition can be relieved by adding lactose or isopropyl-β-D-thiogalactopyranoside (IPTG).
   2649..3237    -  rep_origin     ori: high-copy-number ColE1/pMB1/pBR322/pUC origin of replication
   3408..4268    -  CDS            AmpR: β-lactamase; bla; confers resistance to ampicillin, carbenicillin, and related antibiotics
   4269..4373    -  promoter       AmpR promoter: bla
   4432..4484    -  misc_feature   bom (fragment): basis of mobility region from pBR322
   4639..5018    +  enhancer       CMV enhancer: human cytomegalovirus immediate early enhancer
   5019..5222    +  promoter       CMV promoter: human cytomegalovirus (CMV) immediate early promoter
   5218..5251    +  LTR            5' LTR (truncated) (fragment): truncated 5' long terminal repeat (LTR) from HIV-1
   5267..5285    +  promoter       T7 promoter: promoter for bacteriophage T7 RNA polymerase
   5327..5449    +  CDS            actba (fragment): ACTB1_DANRE - Also known as bact, bactin1, bactzf. Experimental evidence at protein level: Swiss-Prot protein existence level 1. Actin is a highly conserved protein that polymerizes to produce filaments that form cross-linked networks in the cytoplasm of cells. Actin exists in both monomeric (G-actin) and polymeric (F-actin) forms, both forms playing key functions, such as cell motility and contraction. In addition to their role in the cytoplasmic cytoskeleton, G- and F-actin also localize in the nucleus, and regulate gene transcription and motility and repair of damaged DNA. From Danio rerio
   6261..6279    -  misc_feature   MCS (fragment): pBluescript multiple cloning site
   6294..6983    +  CDS            Dendra2: Dendra2 is a photoconvertible green fluorescent protein published in 2006, derived from Dendronephthya sp.. It has high acid sensitivity.
