[The description below was written by a language model from this plasmid's Addgene catalogue record, the feature table of its GenBank file and pLannotate feature annotations shown in this document.]
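Description:
pcDNA3.1 Dendra2 is a mammalian expression plasmid of about 7.0 kb, built on the pcDNA3.1 backbone and carrying the coding sequence for Dendra2, a green-to-red photoconvertible fluorescent protein derived from the soft coral Dendronephthya. It is maintained in E. coli at high copy number through a ColE1/pUC-type origin and selected with ampicillin via the β-lactamase gene and its native promoter. An f1 origin is also present. For selection in mammalian cells, an SV40 early promoter (which includes the SV40 origin) drives a neomycin phosphotransferase gene terminated by the SV40 polyadenylation signal, allowing G418 selection.

The expression cassette uses the human CMV immediate-early enhancer and promoter, followed by a T7 promoter, with the bovine growth hormone polyadenylation signal downstream of the insert. The roughly 690 bp Dendra2 open reading frame was introduced by ligation-independent cloning. The feature tables do not show Dendra2 directly adjacent to the promoter. About 1 kb lies between the T7 site and the Dendra2 start, and sequence-based annotation detects a short fragment matching zebrafish β-actin (actba) at the beginning of this interval and a pBluescript polylinker remnant near its end. The stated backbone size, larger than standard pcDNA3.1, is consistent with extra sequence here, but the catalogue fields do not explain its origin or function. The depositor map and the sequenced record also differ by a few bases in total length and use offset coordinates.

The stated purpose is to express Dendra2 in transfected mammalian cells as a fluorescent control for transfection efficiency.
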