Addgene plasmid #103967: pcDNA3.1 Dendra2
Purpose: Mammalian expression of fluorescent protein Dendra2 used for transfection efficiency control
Depositing lab: Qing Deng. Depositing organization: Purdue University. Publication: Overexpression of microRNA-722 fine-tunes neutrophilic inflammation through inhibiting Rac2 in zebrafish. Hsu AY, Wang D, Gurol T, Zhou W, Zhu X, Lu HY, Deng Q. Dis Model Mech. 2017 Sep 27. pii: dmm.030791. doi: 10.1242/dmm.030791. PubMed 28954734.
Backbone
  Vector backbone: pcDNA3.1
  Backbone size w/o insert (bp): 6327
  Total vector size (bp): 7019
  Vector type: Mammalian Expression
  Selectable markers: Neomycin (select with G418)
Growth in bacteria
  Bacterial resistance: Ampicillin, 100 μg/mL
  Growth temperature: 37°C
  Growth strain: DH5alpha
  Copy number: High Copy
Gene/Insert
  Gene/Insert name: Dendra2
  Insert size (bp): 693
  Cloning method: Ligation Independent Cloning
  Sequencing primers: 5′ GTTTAAACTTAAGCTTGCCACCATGGATGAGGAAATCGC; 3′ AAACGGGCCCTCTAGATTACCACACCTGGCTGGGC
Terms and licenses: Academic/Nonprofit Terms; Industry Terms: Not Available to Industry
How to cite: pcDNA3.1 Dendra2 was a gift from Qing Deng (Addgene plasmid # 103967 ; http://n2t.net/addgene:103967 ; RRID:Addgene_103967)
